Addgene plasmid #44792: pFSBC28
Depositing lab: Christopher Marx. Depositing organization: Harvard University. Publication: FREQ-Seq: a rapid, cost-effective, sequencing-based method to determine allele frequencies directly from mixed populations. Chubiz LM, Lee MC, Delaney NF, Marx CJ. PLoS One. 2012;7(10):e47959. doi: 10.1371/journal.pone.0047959. Epub 2012 Oct 31. PubMed 23118913.
Backbone
  Vector backbone: pUC19
Growth in bacteria
  Bacterial resistance: Ampicillin, 100 μg/mL
  Growth temperature: 37°C
  Growth strain: DH10B
  Copy number: High Copy
Gene/Insert
  Gene/Insert name: FREQ-Seq Barcode: CTTCAA
  Species: Synthetic
  Cloning method: Unknown
  Sequencing primers: 5′ pBR322ori-F
Terms and licenses: Academic/Nonprofit Terms; Industry Terms: Not Available to Industry
Depositor comments: These plasmids are used to generate bridging primers with Illumina-compatible barcodes for allele frequency sequencing (FREQ-Seq). Similar to RNA-Seq, the FREQ-Seq method can rapidly determine allele frequencies directly from mixed populations with minimal library preparation.
How to cite: pFSBC28 was a gift from Christopher Marx (Addgene plasmid # 44792 ; http://n2t.net/addgene:44792 ; RRID:Addgene_44792)
