[The description below was written by a language model from this plasmid's Addgene catalogue record and pLannotate feature annotations shown in this document.]
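Description:
pFSBC28 is a small (about 2.4 kb), high-copy bacterial plasmid built on the pUC19 backbone, one member of a series of barcode-carrying templates made for the FREQ-Seq allele frequency sequencing method. It is maintained in E. coli through the ColE1/pMB1-type pUC origin of replication and selected with ampicillin, with β-lactamase (AmpR) expressed from its native bla promoter. These are the only complete functional elements detected in the annotated sequence. The remaining annotations are short fragments of lacI, lacZα, the pBR322 bom region and rop. These appear to be backbone remnants rather than working genes, which suggests that much of the original lacZα/polylinker region of pUC19 has been removed or replaced. There is no expression cassette for any host.

The payload is a short synthetic insert that carries a specific six-nucleotide FREQ-Seq barcode, which distinguishes this plasmid from its siblings in the series. The feature table does not annotate the insert, so its exact position and flanking adapter elements cannot be described from the record, and the cloning method is listed as unknown. According to the depositor, the plasmids serve as templates for generating bridging primers that carry Illumina-compatible barcodes. These primers are used to amplify a locus of interest from mixed populations, so that many samples can be tagged, pooled and sequenced together. Allele frequencies are then read directly from the sequence counts with minimal library preparation, which suits applications such as tracking competing genotypes in evolving or mixed microbial populations.
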