Features (pLannotate 1.2.2; 7 found; start..end, strand, type, name):
      1..93      +  CDS            lacI (fragment): lac repressor; lacI; The lac repressor binds to the lac operator to inhibit transcription in E. coli. This inhibition can be relieved by adding lactose or isopropyl-β-D-thiogalactopyranoside (IPTG).
    173..189     -  CDS            lacZα (fragment): LacZα fragment of β-galactosidase; lacZ fragment
    189..268     -  misc_feature   bom (fragment): basis of mobility region from pBR322
    370..405     -  CDS            rop (fragment): Rop protein, which maintains plasmids at low copy number; rop
    500..604     +  promoter       AmpR promoter: bla
    605..1465    +  CDS            AmpR: β-lactamase; bla; confers resistance to ampicillin, carbenicillin, and related antibiotics
   1636..2224    +  rep_origin     ori: high-copy-number ColE1/pMB1/pBR322/pUC origin of replication
>Addgene plasmid #44792 | pFSBC28 | depositor full sequence | sequence record 61400 | pFSBC28 sequence 2406 bps
GCGCCCAATACGCAAACCGCCTCTCCCCGCGCGTTGGCCGATTCATTAATGCAGCTGGCACGACAGGTTT
CCCGACTGGAAAGCGGGCAGTGAGCGCAACGCAATTAAAATGATACGGCGACCACCGAGATCTACACTCT
TTCCCTACACGACGCTCTTCCGATCTCTTCAAGTAAAACGACGGCCAGTTACGCATCTGTGCGGTATTTC
ACACCGCATATGGTGCACTCTCAGTACAATCTGCTCTGATGCCGCATAGTTAAGCCAGCCCCGACACCCG
CCAACACCCGCTGACGCGCCCTGACGGGCTTGTCTGCTCCCGGCATCCGCTTACAGACAAGCTGTGACCG
TCTCCGGGAGCTGCATGTGTCAGAGGTTTTCACCGTCATCACCGAAACGCGCGAGACGAAAGGGCCTCGT
GATACGCCTATTTTTATAGGTTAATGTCATGATAATAATGGTTTCTTAGACGTCAGGTGGCACTTTTCGG
GGAAATGTGCGCGGAACCCCTATTTGTTTATTTTTCTAAATACATTCAAATATGTATCCGCTCATGAGAC
AATAACCCTGATAAATGCTTCAATAATATTGAAAAAGGAAGAGTATGAGTATTCAACATTTCCGTGTCGC
CCTTATTCCCTTTTTTGCGGCATTTTGCCTTCCTGTTTTTGCTCACCCAGAAACGCTGGTGAAAGTAAAA
GATGCTGAAGATCAGTTGGGTGCACGAGTGGGTTACATCGAACTGGATCTCAACAGCGGTAAGATCCTTG
AGAGTTTTCGCCCCGAAGAACGTTTTCCAATGATGAGCACTTTTAAAGTTCTGCTATGTGGCGCGGTATT
ATCCCGTATTGACGCCGGGCAAGAGCAACTCGGTCGCCGCATACACTATTCTCAGAATGACTTGGTTGAG
TACTCACCAGTCACAGAAAAGCATCTTACGGATGGCATGACAGTAAGAGAATTATGCAGTGCTGCCATAA
CCATGAGTGATAACACTGCGGCCAACTTACTTCTGACAACGATCGGAGGACCGAAGGAGCTAACCGCTTT
TTTGCACAACATGGGGGATCATGTAACTCGCCTTGATCGTTGGGAACCGGAGCTGAATGAAGCCATACCA
AACGACGAGCGTGACACCACGATGCCTGTAGCAATGGCAACAACGTTGCGCAAACTATTAACTGGCGAAC
TACTTACTCTAGCTTCCCGGCAACAATTAATAGACTGGATGGAGGCGGATAAAGTTGCAGGACCACTTCT
GCGCTCGGCCCTTCCGGCTGGCTGGTTTATTGCTGATAAATCTGGAGCCGGTGAGCGTGGGTCTCGCGGT
ATCATTGCAGCACTGGGGCCAGATGGTAAGCCCTCCCGTATCGTAGTTATCTACACGACGGGGAGTCAGG
CAACTATGGATGAACGAAATAGACAGATCGCTGAGATAGGTGCCTCACTGATTAAGCATTGGTAACTGTC
AGACCAAGTTTACTCATATATACTTTAGATTGATTTAAAACTTCATTTTTAATTTAAAAGGATCTAGGTG
AAGATCCTTTTTGATAATCTCATGACCAAAATCCCTTAACGTGAGTTTTCGTTCCACTGAGCGTCAGACC
CCGTAGAAAAGATCAAAGGATCTTCTTGAGATCCTTTTTTTCTGCGCGTAATCTGCTGCTTGCAAACAAA
AAAACCACCGCTACCAGCGGTGGTTTGTTTGCCGGATCAAGAGCTACCAACTCTTTTTCCGAAGGTAACT
GGCTTCAGCAGAGCGCAGATACCAAATACTGTTCTTCTAGTGTAGCCGTAGTTAGGCCACCACTTCAAGA
ACTCTGTAGCACCGCCTACATACCTCGCTCTGCTAATCCTGTTACCAGTGGCTGCTGCCAGTGGCGATAA
GTCGTGTCTTACCGGGTTGGACTCAAGACGATAGTTACCGGATAAGGCGCAGCGGTCGGGCTGAACGGGG
GGTTCGTGCACACAGCCCAGCTTGGAGCGAACGACCTACACCGAACTGAGATACCTACAGCGTGAGCTAT
GAGAAAGCGCCACGCTTCCCGAAGGGAGAAAGGCGGACAGGTATCCGGTAAGCGGCAGGGTCGGAACAGG
AGAGCGCACGAGGGAGCTTCCAGGGGGAAACGCCTGGTATCTTTATAGTCCTGTCGGGTTTCGCCACCTC
TGACTTGAGCGTCGATTTTTGTGATGCTCGTCAGGGGGGCGGAGCCTATGGAAAAACGCCAGCAACGCGG
CCTTTTTACGGTTCCTGGCCTTTTGCTGGCCTTTTGCTCACATGTTCTTTCCTGCGTTATCCCCTGATTC
TGTGGATAACCGTATTACCGCCTTTGAGTGAGCTGATACCGCTCGCCGCAGCCGAACGACCGAGCGCAGC
GAGTCAGTGAGCGAGGAAGCGGAAGA
