>Addgene plasmid #44792 | pFSBC28 | addgene partial sequence | sequence record 63014 | pBR322ori-F 5'-GGGAAACGCCTGGTATCTTT-3'
GATTTTTGTGATGCTCGTCAGGGGGGCGGAGCCTATGGAAAAACGCCAGCAACGCGGCCTTTTTACGGTT
CCTGGCCTTTTGCTGGCCTTTTGCTCACATGTTCTTTCCTGCGTTATCCCCTGATTCTGTGGATAACCGT
ATTACCGCCTTTGAGTGAGCTGATACCGCTCGCCGCAGCCGAACGACCGAGCGCAGCGAGTCAGTGAGCG
AGGAAGCGGAAGAGCGCCCAATACGCAAACCGCCTCTCCCCGCGCGTTGGCCGATTCATTAATGCAGCTG
GCACGACAGGTTTCCCGACTGGAAAGCGGGCAGTGAGCGCAACGCAATTAAAATGATACGGCGACCACCG
AGATCTACACTCTTTCCCTACACGACGCTCTTCCGATCTCTTCAAGTAAAACGACGGCCAGTTACGCATC
TGTGCGGTATTTCACACCGCATATGGTGCACTCTCAGTACAATCTGCTCTGATGCCGCATAGTTAAGCCA
GCCCCGACACCCGCCAACACCCGCTGACGCGCCCTGACGGGCTTGTCTGCTCCCGGCATCCGCTTACAGA
CAAGCTGTGACCGTCTCCGGGAGCTGCATGTGTCAGAGGTTTTCACCGTCATCACCGAAACGCGCGAGAC
GAAAGGGCCTCGTGATACGCCTATTTTTATAGGTTAATGTCATGATAATAATGGTTTCTTAGACGTCAGG
TGGCACTTTTCGGGGAAATGTGCGCGGAACCCCTATTTGTTTATTTTTCTAAATACATTCAAATATGTAT
CCGCTCATGAGACAATAACC
